>Addgene plasmid #240110 | pL6puro-JeT-pmRevErbA-miRFP713-NLS-Pest | addgene full sequence | sequence record 485468 | Addgene NGS Result
AATGTAGTCTTATGCAATACTCTTGTAGTCTTGCAACATGGTAACGATGAGTTAGCAACATGCCTTACAA
GGAGAGAAAAAGCACCGTGCATGCCGATTGGTGGAAGTAAGGTGGTACGATCGTGCCTTATTAGGAAGGC
AACAGACGGGTCTGACATGGATTGGACGAACCACTGAATTGCCGCATTGCAGAGATATTGTATTTAAGTG
CCTAGCTCGATACATAAACGGGTCTCTCTGGTTAGACCAGATCTGAGCCTGGGAGCTCTCTGGCTAACTA
GGGAACCCACTGCTTAAGCCTCAATAAAGCTTGCCTTGAGTGCTTCAAGTAGTGTGTGCCCGTCTGTTGT
GTGACTCTGGTAACTAGAGATCCCTCAGACCCTTTTAGTCAGTGTGGAAAATCTCTAGCAGTGGCGCCCG
AACAGGGACTTGAAAGCGAAAGGGAAACCAGAGGAGCTCTCTCGACGCAGGACTCGGCTTGCTGAAGCGC
GCACGGCAAGAGGCGAGGGGCGGCGACTGGTGAGTACGCCAAAAATTTTGACTAGCGGAGGCTAGAAGGA
GAGAGATGGGTGCGAGAGCGTCAGTATTAAGCGGGGGAGAATTAGATCGCGATGGGAAAAAATTCGGTTA
AGGCCAGGGGGAAAGAAAAAATATAAATTAAAACATATAGTATGGGCAAGCAGGGAGCTAGAACGATTCG
CAGTTAATCCTGGCCTGTTAGAAACATCAGAAGGCTGTAGACAAATACTGGGACAGCTACAACCATCCCT
TCAGACAGGATCAGAAGAACTTAGATCATTATATAATACAGTAGCAACCCTCTATTGTGTGCATCAAAGG
ATAGAGATAAAAGACACCAAGGAAGCTTTAGACAAGATAGAGGAAGAGCAAAACAAAAGTAAGACCACCG
CACAGCAAGCGGCCGCTGATCTTCAGACCTGGAGGAGGAGATATGAGGGACAATTGGAGAAGTGAATTAT
ATAAATATAAAGTAGTAAAAATTGAACCATTAGGAGTAGCACCCACCAAGGCAAAGAGAAGAGTGGTGCA
GAGAGAAAAAAGAGCAGTGGGAATAGGAGCTTTGTTCCTTGGGTTCTTGGGAGCAGCAGGAAGCACTATG
GGCGCAGCGTCAATGACGCTGACGGTACAGGCCAGACAATTATTGTCTGGTATAGTGCAGCAGCAGAACA
ATTTGCTGAGGGCTATTGAGGCGCAACAGCATCTGTTGCAACTCACAGTCTGGGGCATCAAGCAGCTCCA
GGCAAGAATCCTGGCTGTGGAAAGATACCTAAAGGATCAACAGCTCCTGGGGATTTGGGGTTGCTCTGGA
AAACTCATTTGCACCACTGCTGTGCCTTGGAATGCTAGTTGGAGTAATAAATCTCTGGAACAGATTTGGA
ATCACACGACCTGGATGGAGTGGGACAGAGAAATTAACAATTACACAAGCTTAATACACTCCTTAATTGA
AGAATCGCAAAACCAGCAAGAAAAGAATGAACAAGAATTATTGGAATTAGATAAATGGGCAAGTTTGTGG
AATTGGTTTAACATAACAAATTGGCTGTGGTATATAAAATTATTCATAATGATAGTAGGAGGCTTGGTAG
GTTTAAGAATAGTTTTTGCTGTACTTTCTATAGTGAATAGAGTTAGGCAGGGATATTCACCATTATCGTT
TCAGACCCACCTCCCAACCCCGAGGGGACCCGACAGGCCCGAAGGAATAGAAGAAGAAGGTGGAGAGAGA
GACAGAGACAGATCCATTCGATTAGTGAACGGATCTCGACGGTATCGCTAGCTTTTAAAAGAAAAGGGGG
GATTGGGGGGTACAGTGCAGGGGAAAGAATAGTAGACATAATAGCAACAGACATACAAACTAAAGAATTA
CAAAAACAAATTACAAAAATTCAAAATTTTACTAGTGATTATCGGATCAACTTTGTATAGAAAAGTTGCC
CTCTCTCTATGAGGACCTCAGAGCACTTTCCCTTTGTTCTCCTTTTTATTTCCCAGACAAAGGGAAATGA
CTCACCCCAAAGTCACTTGAGTGGGCAGTGTGGTGTCATATAAGCAAACAGGGAGTCCCTAGGGATATCG
AATTCGGGCGGAGTTAGGGCGGAGCCAATCAGCGTGCGCCGTTCCGAAAGTTGCCTTTTATGGCTGGGCG
GAGAATGGGCGGTGAACGCCGATGATTATATAAGGACGCGCCGGGTGTGGCACAGCTAGTTCCGTCGCAG
CCGGGATTTGGGTCGCGGTTCTTGTTTGTGGATCCCTGTGATCGTCACTTGACAGATATCCCCGTGCTAT
GCCAGTCCTACCCGTGGGGGCTGGGGTTAGGGTGAAGAAGAGAAAGGGGTTTTATTTACACTGCTTGTCG
CCCACCTTGTCACCATAGCAAAAGATGCTTAAGTTCTTGATTTAAGGGAAATCTCTCCTCCCAGCTTGTC
TTTCTCCCCCTAGTCACCACTAACCTCAGGGTGAGGTCAGTTCTCCAATCACGTGAAGCTCTCACGTTTG
CTAGGTTTGCAGAAAGGGCCTTTTAGCTTTGATCTTCCACGGAGCAGTAAAGCTTGCCAGGCCCTCCCCA
GGAATTCACATGCCCTTGCCATACAAGGCTTTCCAAACACGCCACCCTGACTCTTCAGAAAACCCCACCC
CAGTCCACTTTCAGCTCCTCCCCGCTGCCAGCAAGCACTTTTGCAAAGCAGAAAAGGAATAGGCACACTC
CACCTACATTGTCAGTAGACTACAAATCCCAACAATCCTGGCGGTGCGCAGGCGCACAGATCTCAACGTG
CCGGCTGCTGGAAAAGTGTGTCACTGGGGCACGAGGCGCTCCCTGGAATCACATGGTACCTGCTCCAGTG
CCGCGTGCGGCCCGGGAACCCTGGGCTGCTGGCGCCTGCGCAGAGCCCTCTGTCCCAGGGAAAGGCTCGG
GCAAAAGGCGGTTGAGATTGGCAGAGTGAAATATTACTGCTGAGGAAACGTAGCAGGGCACACGTCTCTC
TTTGCGTCCTGGTGCCTCATTTCTCCATCACCTACTTACTTCCTGGTTGCAGCTTCTCTTCCTTTGGGAC
TTTTGCACCCGGAGCTCCAGATTCATTACCCTGCTTCACTGCGGAGCCTTCAGGAGTGGCATCCGGTGCA
CTGCAGAGACCCGACTCTCCTTGCTACCTTATAGCCAGAACTGCTGCAGGCTGATTCTTCACACACACAC
TCTCTGCTCTTCCCATGCAAATCAGATCTCAGGTGCCTCAGCGTCCTACCCTTCTGGAGGGCTGCAGTAT
AGCCACCCCAAGACCTTACTGCTCAGTGCCTGGAATCCTGATTGCGAACTGCGGGGCTCACTCGTCTCCC
TCAGCCATTGCCCAGGGGGCGAGAGAGGCCATCACAACCTCCAGTTTGTGTCAAGGTCCAGTTTGAATGA
CCGCTTTCAGCTGGTGAAGACATGACGACCCTGGACTCCAATAACAACACAGGTACTGAGATTCTTATCT
TTGCTCAGGGCTCACATGGCTGCAGAGCCGGGCCCACGTGCTGCATTTGTTTTCATTCAGTAGAAGCCGT
GGCCGCCATCTCATTGGTCATTGCCTCCCGGCCTCGTTACATAATGAGCTCCGCCCCTCAAGTTGCCGGA
GCAACGCTTGTCGCCTTCTCTCCTCCCCTCAGTTGTCCCGGCCCAGCTTGGTTTTAGGGCCAGCCTACGA
CCCAGGACGCCCGGGAGGGGCGGGGCGAGGGCGGGGTTTTCCTTGCGACAGAAGGGAAGCGGAGAAGGCG
GTGCTTCGAGTTCCGGGGTTCCTCGTTGGGGTGCCACGTGCGAGGGGCACACGTGGAGTGGGGACGTGAG
GCCAGCTGAGGGCCAGGCTCCCGCCCCGCCCTTCTCCGCCTAGATCTGGGTGAAGCTGGGCTGACTCACC
GCCCCCGCCTGGCTTCTTTTCCTCTCAGAAAATAACCCATCCTCCAACCCAGCCGTGAAACCATAGCCGG
GTAACCATTCTGTGACTTATTTTACAGGCAGGGTTCACCCTGACCAACCTTGAGCTATTTTAAGGTTGCC
CTGCCTGGTTTAGTGTGTGTCAGTGGGTGAGCAAGACATGTGCTTCTGTCGACTCGGTGGCATGGCATGT
GTCACCTCACACACGTGTCTGAGGATCCTCCCCTTTCCCCACTCCACCCATGGCCGGCCAGGCTAAGTAC
TTGGCAGAGGTGTGGCAGACAAGTGGCCCTTCTCTTCTGTGCATACCACAGGAGCCGAATCACCTGGCCC
GCAATGTAACCAGAGGGACAGAGCCGCTGGCTGAGTGGCTATAGAGCTAAAGTTACCACCGGGCTGAGAA
GGAAGGGGAATTCCTAAATCCCTAGAATGGATACTTTGTTTCTCCCTTTCATCTCCTGCAACTCATCTGA
GTCTTATCTGTCACATTTCTAAGTCTCTTGTGACTCATCTCTCAGAGGCCAGAGCCAGGCTGAACAGAGA
GTCCTTCCCTGCAGTACTCTATGAGAATATGTCTTTGGGTGTTCTCTTATTTAGGTGGTGTTATCACCTA
CATTGGCTCTAGTGGCTCCTCCCCGAGCCGGACCAGCCCGGAGTCCCTCTACAGTGACAGCTCCAATGGC
AGCTTCCAGTCCCTGACTCAAGGTTGTCCCACATACTTCCCACCATCAACGCGTGCGGAAGGATCCGTCG
CCAGGCAGCCTGACCTCTTGACCTGCGACGATGAGCCGATCCATATCCCCGGTGCCATCCAACCGCATGG
ACTGCTGCTCGCCCTCGCCGCCGACATGACGATCGTTGCCGGCAGCGACAACCTTCCCGAACTCACCGGA
CTGGCGATCGGCGCCCTGATCGGCCGCTCTGCGGCCGATGTCTTCGACTCGGAGACGCACAACCGTCTGA
CGATCGCCTTGGCCGAGCCCGGGGCGGCCGTCGGAGCACCGATCACTGTCGGCTTCACGATGCGAAAGGA
CGCAGGCTTCATCGGCTCCTGGCATCGCCATGATCAGCTCATCTTCCTCGAGCTCGAGCCTCCCCAGCGG
GACGTCGCCGAGCCGCAGGCGTTCTTCCGCCGCACCAACAGCGCCATCCGCCGCCTGCAGGCCGCCGAAA
CCTTGGAAAGCGCCTGCGCCGCCGCGGCGCAAGAGGTGCGGAAGATTACCGGCTTCGATCGGGTGATGAT
CTATCGCTTCGCCTCCGACTTCAGCGGCGAAGTGATCGCAGAGGATCGGTGCGCCGAGGTCGAGTCAAAA
CTAGGCCTGCACTATCCTGCCTCAACCGTGCCGGCGCAGGCCCGTCGGCTCTATACCATCAACCCGGTAC
GGATCATTCCCGATATCAATTATCGGCCGGTGCCGGTCACCCCAGACCTCAATCCGGTCACCGGGCGGCC
GATTGATCTTAGCTTCGCCATCCTGCGCAGCGTCTCGCCCGTCCATCTGGAATTCATGCGCAACATAGGC
ATGCACGGCACGATGTCGATCTCGATTTTGCGCGGCGAGCGACTGTGGGGATTGATCGTTTGCCATCACC
GAACGCCGTACTACGTCGATCTCGATGGCCGCCAAGCCTGCAAGAGGGTCGCCGAGAGGCTGGCCACTCA
GATCGGCGTGATGGAAGAGTCTAGACCTCCAAAAAAGAAGAGAAAGGTAGAAGACCCCTTGTACAAGAGC
CATGGCTTCCCGCCGGCTGTGGCTGCTCAGGATGATGGCACGCTGCCCATGTCCTGTGCCCAGGAGAGCG
GGATGGACCGTCACCCTGCAGCCTGTGCTCCTGCTAGGATCAATGTGTGACTCGAGCCCGCCCGGCCGGC
CTTCTGCCGCTGCCCCCTTGTACAGAATCGAACTCTGCACTTCTCTCTCCTTTACGAGACGAAAAGGAAA
AGCAAACCAGAATCTTATTTATATTGTTATAAAATATTCCAAGATGAGCCTCTGGCCCCCTGAGCCTTCT
TGTAAATAACTCTTCCCCCACCCCCACCGCCATGCTCCCATCCTCCCCTATTTAAACCACTCTTGCTCTC
TCCACCCTCCTCTGGCCCCTCGATTTGTTCTGTTCCTGTCTCAAATCCAATAGTTCACAGCTGACAAGTT
TGTACAAAAAAGCAGGCTTTCTACCGGGTAGGGGAGGCGCTTTTCCCAAGGCAGTCTGGAGCATGCGCTT
TAGCAGCCCCGCTGGGCACTTGGCGCTACACAAGTGGCCTCTGGCCTCGCACACATTCCACATCCACCGG
TAGGCGCCAACCGGCTCCGTTCTTTGGTGGCCCCTTCGCGCCACCTTCTACTCCTCCCCTAGTCAGGAAG
TTCCCCCCCGCCCCGCAGCTCGCGTCGTGCAGGACGTGACAAATGGAAGTAGCACGTCTCACTAGTCTCG
TGCAGATGGACAGCACCGCTGAGCAATGGAGGCGGGTAGGCCTTTGGGGCAGCGGCCAATAGCAGCTTTG
CTCCTTCGCTTTCTGGGCTCAGAGGCTGGGAGGGGGTGGGTCGGGGGGCGGGCTCAGGGGCGGGCTCAGG
GGCGGGGCGGGCGCCCGAAGGTCCTCCGGAGGCCCGGCATTCTGCACGCTTCAAAAGCGCACGTCTGCCG
CGCTGTTCTCCTCTTCCTCATCTCCGGGCCTTTCGACCTGCCACCATGACCGAGTACAAGCCCACGGTGC
GCCTCGCCACCCGCGACGACGTCCCCAGGGCCGTACGCACCCTCGCCGCCGCGTTCGCCGACTACCCCGC
CACGCGCCACACCGTCGATCCGGACCGCCACATCGAGCGGGTCACCGAGCTGCAAGAACTCTTCCTCACG
CGCGTCGGGCTCGACATCGGCAAGGTGTGGGTCGCGGACGACGGCGCCGCGGTGGCGGTCTGGACCACGC
CGGAGAGCGTCGAAGCGGGGGCGGTGTTCGCCGAGATCGGCCCGCGCATGGCCGAGTTGAGCGGTTCCCG
GCTGGCCGCGCAGCAACAGATGGAAGGCCTCCTGGCGCCGCACCGGCCCAAGGAGCCCGCGTGGTTCCTG
GCCACCGTCGGCGTCTCGCCCGACCACCAGGGCAAGGGTCTGGGCAGCGCCGTCGTGCTCCCCGGAGTGG
AGGCGGCCGAGCGCGCCGGGGTGCCCGCCTTCCTGGAGACCTCCGCGCCCCGCAACCTCCCCTTCTACGA
GCGGCTCGGCTTCACCGTCACCGCCGACGTCGAGGTGCCCGAAGGACCGCGCACCTGGTGCATGACCCGC
AAGCCCGGTGCCTGAACCCAGCTTTCTTGTACAAAGTGGTGATAATCGAATTCCGATAATCAACCTCTGG
ATTACAAAATTTGTGAAAGATTGACTGGTATTCTTAACTATGTTGCTCCTTTTACGCTATGTGGATACGC
TGCTTTAATGCCTTTGTATCATGCTATTGCTTCCCGTATGGCTTTCATTTTCTCCTCCTTGTATAAATCC
TGGTTGCTGTCTCTTTATGAGGAGTTGTGGCCCGTTGTCAGGCAACGTGGCGTGGTGTGCACTGTGTTTG
CTGACGCAACCCCCACTGGTTGGGGCATTGCCACCACCTGTCAGCTCCTTTCCGGGACTTTCGCTTTCCC
CCTCCCTATTGCCACGGCGGAACTCATCGCCGCCTGCCTTGCCCGCTGCTGGACAGGGGCTCGGCTGTTG
GGCACTGACAATTCCGTGGTGTTGTCGGGGAAGCTGACGTCCTTTCCATGGCTGCTCGCCTGTGTTGCCA
CCTGGATTCTGCGCGGGACGTCCTTCTGCTACGTCCCTTCGGCCCTCAATCCAGCGGACCTTCCTTCCCG
CGGCCTGCTGCCGGCTCTGCGGCCTCTTCCGCGTCTTCGCCTTCGCCCTCAGACGAGTCGGATCTCCCTT
TGGGCCGCCTCCCCGCATCGGGAATTCCCGCGGTTCGCTTTAAGACCAATGACTTACAAGGCAGCTGTAG
ATCTTAGCCACTTTTTAAAAGAAAAGGGGGGACTGGAAGGGCTAATTCACTCCCAACGAAGACAAGATCT
GCTTTTTGCTTGTACTGGGTCTCTCTGGTTAGACCAGATCTGAGCCTGGGAGCTCTCTGGCTAACTAGGG
AACCCACTGCTTAAGCCTCAATAAAGCTTGCCTTGAGTGCTTCAAGTAGTGTGTGCCCGTCTGTTGTGTG
ACTCTGGTAACTAGAGATCCCTCAGACCCTTTTAGTCAGTGTGGAAAATCTCTAGCAGTAGTAGTTCATG
TCATCTTATTATTCAGTATTTATAACTTGCAAAGAAATGAATATCAGAGAGTGAGAGGAACTTGTTTATT
GCAGCTTATAATGGTTACAAATAAAGCAATAGCATCACAAATTTCACAAATAAAGCATTTTTTTCACTGC
ATTCTAGTTGTGGTTTGTCCAAACTCATCAATGTATCTTATCATGTCTGGCTCTAGCTATCCCGCCCCTA
ACTCCGCCCATCCCGCCCCTAACTCCGCCCAGTTCCGCCCATTCTCCGCCCCATGGCTGACTAATTTTTT
TTATTTATGCAGAGGCCGAGGCCGCCTCGGCCTCTGAGCTATTCCAGAAGTAGTGAGGAGGCTTTTTTGG
AGGCCTAGGGACGTACCCAATTCGCCCTATAGTGAGTCGTATTACGCGCGCTCACTGGCCGTCGTTTTAC
AACGTCGTGACTGGGAAAACCCTGGCGTTACCCAACTTAATCGCCTTGCAGCACATCCCCCTTTCGCCAG
CTGGCGTAATAGCGAAGAGGCCCGCACCGATCGCCCTTCCCAACAGTTGCGCAGCCTGAATGGCGAATGG
G
[124 nt withheld, positions 8752-8875]
C
[91 nt withheld, positions 8877-8967]
A
[49 nt withheld, positions 8969-9017]
CCTTTGACGTTGGAGTCCACGTTCTTT
[37 nt withheld, positions 9045-9081]
ACCCTATCTCGGTCTATTCTTTTGATTTATAAGGGATTTTGCCGATTTCGGCCTATTGGTTAAAAAATGA
GCTGATTTAACAAAAATTTAACGCGAATTTTAACAAAATATTAACGCTTACAATTTAGGTGGCACTTTTC
GGGGAAATGTGCGCGGAACCCCTATTTGTTTATTTTTCTAAATACATTCAAATATGTATCCGCTCATGAG
ACAATAACCCTGATAAATGCTTCAATAATATTGAAAAAGGAAGAGTATGAGTATTCAACATTTCCGTGTC
GCCCTTATTCCCTTTTTTGCGGCATTTTGCCTTCCTGTTTTTGCTCACCCAGAAACGCTGGTGAAAGTAA
AAGATGCTGAAGATCAGTTGGGTGCACGAGTGGGTTACATCGAACTGGATCTCAACAGCGGTAAGATCCT
TGAGAGTTTTCGCCCCGAAGAACGTTTTCCAATGATGAGCACTTTTAAAGTTCTGCTATGTGGCGCGGTA
TTATCCCGTATTGACGCCGGGCAAGAGCAACTCGGTCGCCGCATACACTATTCTCAGAATGACTTGGTTG
AGTACTCACCAGTCACAGAAAAGCATCTTACGGATGGCATGACAGTAAGAGAATTATGCAGTGCTGCCAT
AACCATGAGTGATAACACTGCGGCCAACTTACTTCTGACAACGATCGGAGGACCGAAGGAGCTAACCGCT
TTTTTGCACAACATGGGGGATCATGTAACTCGCCTTGATCGTTGGGAACCGGAGCTGAATGAAGCCATAC
CAAACGACGAGCGTGACACCACGATGCCTGTAGCAATGGCAACAACGTTGCGCAAACTATTAACTGGCGA
ACTACTTACTCTAGCTTCCCGGCAACAATTAATAGACTGGATGGAGGCGGATAAAGTTGCAGGACCACTT
CTGCGCTCGGCCCTTCCGGCTGGCTGGTTTATTGCTGATAAATCTGGAGCCGGTGAGCGTGGGTCTCGCG
GTATCATTGCAGCACTGGGGCCAGATGGTAAGCCCTCCCGTATCGTAGTTATCTACACGACGGGGAGTCA
GGCAACTATGGATGAACGAAATAGACAGATCGCTGAGATAGGTGCCTCACTGATTAAGCATTGGTAACTG
TCAGACCAAGTTTACTCATATATACTTTAGATTGATTTAAAACTTCATTTTTAATTTAAAAGGATCTAGG
TGAAGATCCTTTTTGATAATCTCATGACCAAAATCCCTTAACGTGAGTTTTCGTTCCACTGAGCGTCAGA
CCCCGTAGAAAAGATCAAAGGATCTTCTTGAGATCCTTTTTTTCTGCGCGTAATCTGCTGCTTGCAAACA
AAAAAACCACCGCTACCAGCGGTGGTTTGTTTGCCGGATCAAGAGCTACCAACTCTTTTTCCGAAGGTAA
CTGGCTTCAGCAGAGCGCAGATACCAAATACTGTTCTTCTAGTGTAGCCGTAGTTAGGCCACCACTTCAA
GAACTCTGTAGCACCGCCTACATACCTCGCTCTGCTAATCCTGTTACCAGTGGCTGCTGCCAGTGGCGAT
AAGTCGTGTCTTACCGGGTTGGACTCAAGACGATAGTTACCGGATAAGGCGCAGCGGTCGGGCTGAACGG
GGGGTTCGTGCACACAGCCCAGCTTGGAGCGAACGACCTACACCGAACTGAGATACCTACAGCGTGAGCT
ATGAGAAAGCGCCACGCTTCCCGAAGAGAGAAAGGCGGACAGGTATCCGGTAAGCGGCAGGGTCGGAACA
GGAGAGCGCACGAGGGAGCTTCCAGGGGGAAACGCCTGGTATCTTTATAGTCCTGTCGGGTTTCGCCACC
TCTGACTTGAGCGTCGATTTTTGTGATGCTCGTCAGGGGGGCGGAGCCTATGGAAAAACGCCAGCAACGC
GGCCTTTTTACGGTTCCTGGCCTTTTGCTGGCCTTTTGCTCACATGTTCTTTCCTGCGTTATCCCCTGAT
TCTGTGGATAACCGTATTACCGCCTTTGAGTGAGCTGATACCGCTCGCCGCAGCCGAACGACCGAGCGCA
GCGAGTCAGTGAGCGAGGAAGCGGAAGAGCGCCCAATACGCAAACCGCCTCTCCCCGCGCGTTGGCCGAT
TCATTAATGCAGCTGGCACGACAGGTTTCCCGACTGGAAAGCGGGCAGTGAGCGCAACGCAATTAATGTG
AGTTAGCTCACTCATTAGGCACCCCAGGCTTTACACTTTATGCTTCCGGCTCGTATGTTGTGTGGAATTG
TGAGCGGATAACAATTTCACACAGGAAACAGCTATGACCATGATTACGCCAAGCGCGCAATTAACCCTCA
CTAAAGGGAACAAAAGCTGGAGCTGCAAGCTT
Features (pLannotate 1.2.2; 33 found; start..end, strand, type, name):
      3..229     +  promoter       RSV promoter: Rous sarcoma virus enhancer/promoter
    230..410     +  LTR            5' LTR (truncated): truncated 5' long terminal repeat (LTR) from HIV-1
    457..582     +  misc_feature   HIV-1 Ψ: packaging signal of human immunodeficiency virus type 1
    566..929     +  CDS            HIV-1 gag (fragment): gag protein from human immunodeficiency virus 1; gag
   1075..1308    +  misc_feature   RRE: The Rev response element (RRE) of HIV-1 allows for Rev-dependent mRNA export from the nucleus to the cytoplasm.
   1685..1785    +  CDS            Rev (fragment): human immunodeficiency virus 1 (HIV-1) Rev protein; rev; enhances nuclear export of unspliced and incompletely spliced viral mRNAs
   1803..1920    +  misc_feature   cPPT/CTS: central polypurine tract and central termination sequence of HIV-1
   1938..1958    +  protein_bind   attB4: mutant version of attB; core recombination site for the Gateway® BP reaction BP Clonase™
   2177..2291    +  promoter       UbC promoter (fragment): human ubiquitin C promoter
   4675..5619    +  CDS            miRFP713: miRFP713 is a basic (constitutively fluorescent) near ir fluorescent protein published in 2020, derived from Rhodopseudomonas palustris CGA009. It has very low acid sensitivity. It requires the cofactor biliverdin for fluorescence.
   5629..5649    +  CDS            SV40 NLS: nuclear localization signal of SV40 (simian virus 40) large T antigen
   5668..5788    +  CDS            d1EGFP (fragment): EGFP destabilized by fusion to a mutated version of residues 422-461 of mouse ornithine decarboxylase, giving an in vivo half-life of ~1 hour mammalian codon-optimized
   5797..5892    -  CDS            THRA (fragment): THA_HUMAN - Also known as EAR7, ERBA1, NR1A1, THRA1, THRA2. Experimental evidence at protein level: Swiss-Prot protein existence level 1. [Isoform Alpha-2]: Does not bind thyroid hormone and functions as a weak dominant negative inhibitor of thyroid hormone action. From Homo sapiens (Human).
   6084..6108    +  protein_bind   attB1: mutant version of attB; recombination site for the Gateway® BP reaction BP Clonase™
   6116..6615    +  promoter       PGK promoter: mouse phosphoglycerate kinase 1 promoter
   6626..7225    +  CDS            PuroR: puromycin N-acetyltransferase; pac from Streptomyces alboniger; confers resistance to puromycin
   7226..7250    -  protein_bind   attB2: mutant version of attB; recombination site for the Gateway® BP reaction BP Clonase™
   7268..7856    +  misc_feature   WPRE: woodchuck hepatitis virus posttranscriptional regulatory element
   7923..7942    +  misc_feature   cPPT/CTS (fragment): central polypurine tract and central termination sequence of HIV-1
   7944..8177    +  LTR            3' LTR (ΔU3): self-inactivating 3' long terminal repeat (LTR) from HIV-1
   8249..8370    +  polyA_signal   SV40 poly(A) signal: SV40 polyadenylation signal
   8410..8545    +  rep_origin     SV40 ori: SV40 origin of replication
   8566..8584    -  promoter       T7 promoter: promoter for bacteriophage T7 RNA polymerase
   8592..8747    +  CDS            lacZα (fragment): LacZα fragment of β-galactosidase; lacZ fragment
   8752..9180    +  rep_origin     f1 ori (sequence partly withheld): f1 bacteriophage origin of replication; arrow indicates direction of (+) strand synthesis
   9233..9337    +  promoter       AmpR promoter: bla
   9338..10198   +  CDS            AmpR: β-lactamase; bla; confers resistance to ampicillin, carbenicillin, and related antibiotics
  10369..10957   +  rep_origin     ori: high-copy-number ColE1/pMB1/pBR322/pUC origin of replication
  11140..11232   +  CDS            lacI (fragment): lac repressor; lacI; The lac repressor binds to the lac operator to inhibit transcription in E. coli. This inhibition can be relieved by adding lactose or isopropyl-β-D-thiogalactopyranoside (IPTG).
  11245..11266   +  protein_bind   CAP binding site: CAP binding activates transcription in the presence of cAMP. E. coli catabolite activator protein
  11281..11311   +  promoter       lac promoter: promoter for the E. coli lac operon
  11315..11337   +  protein_bind   lac operator (fragment): The lac repressor binds to the lac operator to inhibit transcription in E. coli. This inhibition can be relieved by adding lactose or isopropyl-β-D-thiogalactopyranoside (IPTG). lac repressor encoded by lacI
  11380..11398   +  promoter       T3 promoter: promoter for bacteriophage T3 RNA polymerase
