[The description below was written by a language model from this plasmid's Addgene catalogue record and pLannotate feature annotations shown in this document.]
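Description:
pL6puro-JeT-pmRevErbA-miRFP713-NLS-Pest is an 11.4 kb third-generation-style, self-inactivating HIV-1 lentiviral transfer plasmid built on a pLenti6-puromycin backbone. It serves as a near-infrared fluorescent reporter of circadian rhythm in single mammalian cells. In bacteria it is maintained through a high-copy ColE1/pUC origin and ampicillin resistance, and the backbone also carries an f1 ori and an SV40 ori. The viral genome is transcribed from an RSV promoter fused to a truncated 5' LTR. It contains the Ψ packaging signal with a gag fragment, the RRE for Rev-dependent export, the cPPT/CTS, a WPRE, and a ΔU3 3' LTR followed by an SV40 polyadenylation signal. Remnant Gateway attB4, attB1 and attB2 sites flank the cassettes.

The payload, cloned between MluI and XbaI, is the murine Nr1d1 (REV-ERBα) promoter region driving miRFP713, a biliverdin-dependent near-infrared fluorescent protein. miRFP713 is fused to an SV40 NLS and a PEST degron, which the annotation picks up as the ornithine decarboxylase-derived portion of d1EGFP. Nuclear localisation concentrates the signal for cell segmentation and tracking, and the degron shortens reporter half-life so that fluorescence follows the rhythmic activity of the promoter. A synthetic JeT promoter was added to raise expression. It is not annotated as such, although a short hit to the UbC promoter lies upstream of the largely unannotated Nr1d1 region and may correspond to part of it. A small antisense THRA hit sits just downstream of the reporter. A separate mouse PGK promoter drives puromycin N-acetyltransferase for selection of transduced cells. The depositor notes that this construct derives from a Venus version by fluorophore exchange. They also note that JeT gives moderate, cell-type-dependent brightness and that SV40-containing variants are brighter.
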