Addgene plasmid #240110: pL6puro-JeT-pmRevErbA-miRFP713-NLS-Pest
Purpose: A lentiviral (infrared) fluorescent reporter of circadian rhythm, based on the murine Nr1d1-gene (REVERBa protein), expression enhanced by synthtic JeT promoter.
Depositing lab: Achim Kramer. Depositing organization: Charite Universitaetsmedizin Berlin. Publication: A lentiviral fluorescent reporter to study circadian rhythms in single cells. Gabriel CH, Lehmann L, Ahlburg J, Achim Kramer A. bioRxiv 2025.06.30.661926 10.1101/2025.06.30.661926.
Backbone
  Vector backbone: pLenti6-puromycin
  Backbone manufacturer: VectorBuilder
  Vector type: Lentiviral
  Selectable markers: Puromycin
Growth in bacteria
  Bacterial resistance: Ampicillin, 100 μg/mL
  Growth temperature: 37°C
  Growth strain: NEB Stable
  Copy number: Unknown
Gene/Insert
  Gene/Insert name: murine Nr1d1 promoter+miRFP713-NLS-Pest-Reporter (alt name: mREVERBa promoter)
  Species: M. musculus (mouse)
  Mutation: added JeT Promoter
  Entrez Gene: Nr1d1 (a.k.a. A530070C09Rik)
  Cloning method: Restriction Enzyme; 5′ cloning site MluI (not destroyed); 3′ cloning site XbaI (not destroyed)
  Sequencing primers: 5′ GAAGGAATAGAAGAAGAAGG; 3′ TCCAATGGCAGCTTCCAGTC
Resource information
  A portion of this plasmid was derived from a plasmid made by: Nagoshi et al. 2004 (doi: 10.1016/j.cell.2004.11.015, PMID: 15550250). miRFP713 from Kiryl Piatkevich (Addgene Plasmid # 197230)
Terms and licenses: Academic/Nonprofit Terms; Industry Terms: Not Available to Industry
Depositor comments: Exchanged fluorophore from pL6puro-JeT-pmRevErbA-Venus-NLS-Pest. Insertion of JeT promoter confers moderate expression, depending on cell type. For higher brightness consider SV40 containing variants. Please visit https://doi.org/10.1101/2025.06.30.661926 for bioRxiv preprint.
How to cite: pL6puro-JeT-pmRevErbA-miRFP713-NLS-Pest was a gift from Achim Kramer (Addgene plasmid # 240110 ; http://n2t.net/addgene:240110 ; RRID:Addgene_240110)
